>Addgene plasmid #126326 | pGWB14-LYX108 | addgene full sequence | sequence record 247101 | Addgene NGS Result
TCGGTCTTGCCTTGCTCGTCGGTGATGTACTTCACCAGCTCCGCGAAGTCGCTCTTCTTGATGGAGCGCA
TGGGGACGTGCTTGGCAATCACGCGCACCCCCCGGCCGTTTTAGCGGCTAAAAAAGTCATGGCTCTGCCC
TCGGGCGGACCACGCCCATCATGACCTTGCCAAGCTCGTCCTGCTTCTCTTCGATCTTCGCCAGCAGGGC
GAGGATCGTGGCATCACCGAACCGCGCCGTGCGCGGGTCGTCGGTGAGCCAGAGTTTCAGCAGGCCGCCC
AGGCGGCCCAGGTCGCCATTGATGCGGGCCAGCTCGCGGACGTGCTCATAGTCCACGACGCCCGTGATTT
TGTAGCCCTGGCCGACGGCCAGCAGGTAGGCCGACAGGCTCATGCCGGCCGCCGCCGCCTTTTCCTCAAT
CGCTCTTCGTTCGTCTGGAAGGCAGTACACCTTGATAGGTGGGCTGCCCTTCCTGGTTGGCTTGGTTTCA
TCAGCCATCCGCTTGCCCTCATCTGTTACGCCGGCGGTAGCCGGCCAGCCTCGCAGAGCAGGATTCCCGT
TGAGCACCGCCAGGTGCGAATAAGGGACAGTGAAGAAGGAACACCCGCTCGCGGGTGGGCCTACTTCACC
TATCCTGCCCGGCTGACGCCGTTGGATACACCAAGGAAAGTCTACACGAACCCTTTGGCAAAATCCTGTA
TATCGTGCGAAAAAGGATGGATATACCGAAAAAATCGCTATAATGACCCCGAAGCAGGGTTATGCAGCGG
AAAAGCGCCACGCTTCCCGAAGGGAGAAAGGCGGACAGGTATCCGGTAAGCGGCAGGGTCGGAACAGGAG
AGCGCACGAGGGAGCTTCCAGGGGGAAACGCCTGGTATCTTTATAGTCCTGTCGGGTTTCGCCACCTCTG
ACTTGAGCGTCGATTTTTGTGATGCTCGTCAGGGGGGCGGAGCCTATGGAAAAACGCCAGCAACGCGGCC
TTTTTACGGTTCCTGGCCTTTTGCTGGCCTTTTGCTCACATGTTCTTTCCTGCGTTATCCCCTGATTCTG
TGGATAACCGTATTACCGCCTTTGAGTGAGCTGATACCGCTCGCCGCAGCCGAACGACCGAGCGCAGCGA
GTCAGTGAGCGAGGAAGCGGAAGAGCGCCAGAAGGCCGCCAGAGAGGCCGAGCGCGGCCGTGAGGCTTGG
ACGCTAGGGCAGGGCATGAAAAAGCCCGTAGCGGGCTGCTACGGGCGTCTGACGCGGTGGAAAGGGGGAG
GGGATGTTGTCTACATGGCTCTGCTGTAGTGAGTGGGTTGCGCTCCGGCAGCGGTCCTGATCAATCGTCA
CCCTTTCTCGGTCCTTCAACGTTCCTGACAACGAGCCTCCTTTTCGCCAATCCATCGACAATCACCGCGA
GTCCCTGCTCGAACGCTGCGTCCGGACCGGCTTCGTCGAAGGCGTCTATCGCGGCCCGCAACAGCGGCGA
GAGCGGAGCCTGTTCAACGGTGCCGCCGCGCTCGCCGGCATCGCTGTCGCCGGCCTGCTCCTCAAGCACG
GCCCCAACAGTGAAGTAGCTGATTGTCATCAGCGCATTGACGGCGTCCCCGGCCGAAAAACCCGCCTCGC
AGAGGAAGCGAAGCTGCGCGTCGGCCGTTTCCATCTGCGGTGCGCCCGGTCGCGTGCCGGCATGGATGCG
CGCGCCATCGCGGTAGGCGAGCAGCGCCTGCCTGAAGCTGCGGGCATTCCCGATCAGAAATGAGCGCCAG
TCGTCGTCGGCTCTCGGCACCGAATGCGTATGATTCTCCGCCAGCATGGCTTCGGCCAGTGCGTCGAGCA
GCGCCCGCTTGTTCCTGAAGTGCCAGTAAAGCGCCGGCTGCTGAACCCCCAACCGTTCCGCCAGTTTGCG
TGTCGTCAGACCGTCTACGCCGACCTCGTTCAACAGGTCCAGGGCGGCACGGATCACTGTATTCGGCTGC
AACTTTGTCATGCTTGACACTTTATCACTGATAAACATAATATGTCCACCAACTTATCAGTGATAAAGAA
TCCGCGCGTTCAATCGGACCAGCGGAGGCTGGTCCGGAGGCCAGACGTGAAACCCAACATACCCCTGATC
GTAATTCTGAGCACTGTCGCGCTCGACGCTGTCGGCATCGGCCTGATTATGCCGGTGCTGCCGGGCCTCC
TGCGCGATCTGGTTCACTCGAACGACGTCACCGCCCACTATGGCATTCTGCTGGCGCTGTATGCGTTGGT
GCAATTTGCCTGCGCACCTGTGCTGGGCGCGCTGTCGGATCGTTTCGGGCGGCGGCCAATCTTGCTCGTC
TCGCTGGCCGGCGCCAGATCTGGGGAACCCTGTGGTTGGCATGCACATACAAATGGACGAACGGATAAAC
CTTTTCACGCCCTTTTAAATATCCGATTATTCTAATAAACGCTCTTTTCTCTTAGGTTTACCCGCCAATA
TATCCTGTCAAACACTGATAGTTTAAACGTTGCGATTAAGAATTCGAGCTCGGTACCCCCCTACTCCAAA
AATGTCAAAGATACAGTCTCAGAAGACCAAAGGGCTATTGAGACTTTTCAACAAAGGGTAATTTCGGGAA
ACCTCCTCGGATTCCATTGCCCAGCTATCTGTCACTTCATCGAAAGGACAGTAGAAAAGGAAGGTGGCTC
CTACAAATGCCATCATTGCGATAAAGGAAAGGCTATCATTCAAGATGCCTCTGCCGACAGTGGTCCCAAA
GATGGACCCCCACCCACGAGGAGCATCGTGGAAAAAGAAGACGTTCCAACCACGTCTTCAAAGCAAGTGG
ATTGATGTGACATCTCCACTGACGTAAGGGATGACGCACAATCCCACTATCCTTCGCAAGACCCTTCCTC
TATATAAGGAAGTTCATTTCATTTGGAGAGGACAGCCCAAGCTTCGACTCTAGAGGATCCCCTTAAATCG
ATATGGAACGAGCTATACAAGGAAACGACGCTAGGGAACAAGCTAACAGTGAACGTTGGGATGGAGGATC
AGGAGGTACCACTTCTCCCTTCAAACTTCCTGACGAAAGTCCGAGTTGGACTGAGTGGCGGCTACATAAC
GATGAGACGAATTCGAATCAAGATAATCCCCTTGGTTTCAAGGAAAGCTGGGGTTTCGGGAAAGTTGTAT
TTAAGAGATATCTCAGATACGACAGGACGGAAGCTTCACTGCACAGAGTCCTTGGATCTTGGACGGGAGA
TTCGGTTAACTATGCAGCATCTCGATTTTTCGGTTTCGACCAGATCGGATGTACCTATAGTATTCGGTTT
CGAGGAGTTAGTATCACCGTTTCTGGAGGGTCTCGAACTCTTCAGCATCTCTGTGAGATGGCAATTCGGT
CTAAGCAAGAACTGCTACAGCTTGCCCCAATCGAAGTGGAAAGTAATGTATCAAGAGGATGCCCTGAAGG
TACTCAAACCTTCGAAAAAGAAAGCGAGTAAGTCGAGGGCGAGCTCGAATTCGGTACGCTGAAATCACCA
GTCTCTCTCTACAAATCTATCTCTCTCTATTTTCTCCATAAATAATGTGTGAGTAGTTTCCCGATAAGGG
AAATTAGGGTTCTTATAGGGTTTCGCTCATGTGTTGAGCATATAAGAAACCCTTAGTATGTATTTGTATT
TGTAAAATACTTCTATCAATAAAATTTCTAATTCCTAAAACCAAAATCCAGTACTAAAATCCAGATCTCC
CTGCAGGTCCCCAGATTAGCCTTTTCAATTTCAGAAAGAATGCTAACCCACAGATGGTTAGAGAGGCTTA
CGCAGCAGGTCTCATCAAGACGATCTACCCGAGCAATAATCTCCAGGAAATCAAATACCTTCCCAAGAAG
GTTAAAGATGCAGTCAAAAGATTCAGGACTAACTGCATCAAGAACACAGAGAAAGATATATTTCTCAAGA
TCAGAAGTACTATTCCAGTATGGACGATTCAAGGCTTGCTTCACAAACCAAGGCAAGTAATAGAGATTGG
AGTCTCTAAAAAGGTAGTTCCCACTGAATCAAAGGCCATGGAGTCAAAGATTCAAATAGAGGACCTAACA
GAACTCGCCGTAAAGACTGGCGAACAGTTCATACAGAGTCTCTTACGACTCAATGACAAGAAGAAAATCT
TCGTCAACATGGTGGAGCACGACACACTTGTCTACTCCAAAAATATCAAAGATACAGTCTCAGAAGACCA
AAGGGCAATTGAGACTTTTCAACAAAGGGTAATATCCGGAAACCTCCTCGGATTCCATTGCCCAGCTATC
TGTCACTTTATTGTGAAGATAGTGGAAAAGGAAGGTGGCTCCTACAAATGCCATCATTGCGATAAAGGAA
AGGCCATCGTTGAAGATGCCTCTGCCGACAGTGGTCCCAAAGATGGACCCCCACCCACGAGGAGCATCGT
GGAAAAAGAAGACGTTCCAACCACGTCTTCAAAGCAAGTGGATTGATGTGATATCTCCACTGACGTAAGG
GATGACGCACAATCCCACTATCCTTCGCAAGACCCTTCCTCTATATAAGGAAGTTCATTTCATTTGGAGA
GAACACGGGGGACAAGTTTGTACAAAAAAGCAGGCTCCACCACTAGTATGGATCATTTCGGTTCAATAAA
GGAAGAGTTTACTTTCATGTCCAATATGCCTCAGCCAATGGAGGGTCTTCATGAGAGTGGCCCTCCACCA
TTTCTCAACAAAACTTACCAACTTGTCGATGATCCAAGCACCAACGATGTCGTTTCTTGGAGTAGAGGTA
ACAATAGTTTCATCGTTTGGGATCCTCAAACCTTGGCCATGAATCTTCTTCCAAGGTACTTCAAGCATAA
CAACTTCTCCAGCTTTGTCAGACAGCTCAATACTTATGGATTTAGGAAGGTTAATCCAGACCATTGGGAG
TTTGCTAATGAAGGTTTCTTGAGGGGGAACAAGCATCTCTTGAAGAAAGTTAGGAGGAGAAAGACAAGTT
ATAATAATTGTTTACACTCAGCTGGCACTTCCAATAAGGCGTCAAACCAAGGTATGGAGTACTCTTCATG
TGTTGAGTTGGGGAAGTTTGGATTAGATGGAGAAATTGATCGACTGAGGCGCGACAAGCAGGTTCTAATG
ATGGAACTTGTTAATCTTAGACAGCAGCAGCAGGCTAATAAATCATACCTGAAATCAATTGAAGAAAAAC
TTAAAGGGACAGAAATGAAGCAGCAGCAGATGATGAGTTTCTTGGCCAAAGCAATACAGAATCCAAACTT
TGTGCAGCAGATAATGCAGCAGAAGGATAAAAGGAAACAACTTGAGGAAGAAATCAACAAGAAAAGGAGG
CGGCCAATTGACCAAGGTCCTATCAATATAGAAAATGAATTTAATATAAAGCAAGAATCTGCCCAAGATT
ATTGTGATGTTTATGGATTTGATGATTTAGAACTGGAGGAAGATGACTATGTTGATCAGAAAGCACATAT
AGAAAGTGGAGATAAAGCAATTAATGAAGGATTTTGGGAGGACTTGTTGAATGAAAATATTGGTGAATAT
GAGATGGCTTTACTTGGTATTGAAGAAGAGGATATGGATTCTTTGTCTGAACACCTTGACTTTTTAGGTT
CTAACCTAAAACCCGGGGACCCAGCTTTCTTGTACAAAGTGGTTGATAACAGCGGGTTAATTAACATCTT
TTACCCATACGATGTTCCTGACTATGCGGGCTATCCCTATGACGTCCCGGACTATGCAGGATCCTATCCA
TATGACGTTCCAGATTACGCTGCTCAGTGCAGCGCTTAGAGCTCGAATTTCCCCGATCGTTCAAACATTT
GGCAATAAAGTTTCTTAAGATTGAATCCTGTTGCCGGTCTTGCGATGATTATCATATAATTTCTGTTGAA
TTACGTTAAGCATGTAATAATTAACATGTAATGCATGACGTTATTTATGAGATGGGTTTTTATGATTAGA
GTCCCGCAATTATACATTTAATACGCGATAGAAAACAAAATATAGCGCGCAAACTAGGATAAATTATCGC
GCGCGGTGTCATCTATGTTACTAGATCGGGAATTAGCTTCATCAACGCAAGACATGCGCACGACCGTCTG
ACAGGAGAGGAATTTCCGACGAGCACAGAAAGGACTTGCTCTTGGACGTAGGCCTATTTCTCAGGCACAT
GTATCAAGTGTTCGGACGTGGGTTTTCGATGGTGTATCAGCCGCCGCCAACTGGGAGATGAGGAGGCTTT
CTTGGGGGGCAGTCAGCAGTTCATTTCACAAGACAGAGGAACTTGTAAGGAGATGCACTGATTTATCTTG
GCGCAAACCAGCAGGACGAATTAGTGGGAATAGCCCGCGAATATCTAAGTTATGCCTGTCGGCATGAGCA
GAAACTTCCAATTCGAAACAGTTTGGAGAGGTTGTTTTTGGGCATACCTTTTGTTAGTCAGCCTCTCGAT
TGCTCATCGTCATTACACAGTACCGAAGTTTGATCGATCTAGTAACATAGATGACACCGCGCGCGATAAT
TTATCCTAGTTTGCGCGCTATATTTTGTTTTCTATCGCGTATTAAATGTATAATTGCGGGACTCTAATCA
TAAAAACCCATCTCATAAATAACGTCATGCATTACATGTTAATTATTACATGCTTAACGTAATTCAACAG
AAATTATATGATAATCATCGCAAGACCGGCAACAGGATTCAATCTTAAGAAACTTTATTGCCAAATGTTT
GAACGATCTGCTTCGACGCACTCCTTCTTTACTCCACCATCTCGTCCTTATTGAAAACGTGGGTAGCACC
AAAACGAATCAAGTCGCTGGAACTGAAGTTACCAATCACGCTGGATGATTTGCCAGTTGGATTAATCTTG
CCTTTCCCCGCATGAATAATATTGATGAATGCATGCGTGAGGGGTATTTCGATTTTGGCAATAGCTGCAA
TTGCCGCGACATCCTCCAACGAGCATAATTCTTCAGAAAAATAGCGATGTTCCATGTTGTCAGGGCATGC
ATGATGCACGTTATGAGGTGACGGTGCTAGGCAGTATTCCCTCAAAGTTTCATAGTCAGTATCATATTCA
TCATTGCATTCCTGCAAGAGAGAATTGAGACGCAATCCACACGCTGCGGCAACCTTCCGGCGTTCGTGGT
CTATTTGCTCTTGGACGTTGCAAACGTAAGTGTTGGATCCCGGTCGGCATCTACTCTATTCCTTTGCCCT
CGGACGAGTGCTGGGGCGTCGGTTTCCACTATCGGCGAGTACTTCTACACAGCCATCGGTCCAGACGGCC
GCGCTTCTGCGGGCGATTTGTGTACGCCCGACAGTCCCGGCTCCGGATCGGACGATTGCGTCGCATCGAC
CCTGCGCCCAAGCTGCATCATCGAAATTGCCGTCAACCAAGCTCTGATAGAGTTGGTCAAGACCAATGCG
GAGCATATACGCCCGGAGCCGCGGCGATCCTGCAAGCTCCGGATGCCTCCGCTCGAAGTAGCGCGTCTGC
TGCTCCATACAAGCCAACCACGGCCTCCAGAAGAAGATGTTGGCGACCTCGTATTGGGAATCCCCGAACA
TCGCCTCGCTCCAGTCAATGACCGCTGTTATGCGGCCATTGTCCGTCAGGACATTGTTGGAGCCGAAATC
CGCGTGCACGAGGTGCCGGACTTCGGGGCAGTCCTCGGCCCAAAGCATCAGCTCATCGAGAGCCTGCGCG
ACGGACGCACTGACGGTGTCGTCCATCACAGTTTGCCAGTGATACACATGGGGATCAGCAATCGCGCATA
TGAAATCACGCCATGTAGTGTATTGACCGATTCCTTGCGGTCCGAATGGGCCGAACCCGCTCGTCTGGCT
AAGATCGGCCGCAGCGATCGCATCCATGGCCTCCGCGACCGGCTGCAGAACAGCGGGCAGTTCGGTTTCA
GGCAGGTCTTGCAACGTGACACCCTGTGCACGGCGGGAGATGCAATAGGTCAGGCTCTCGCTGAATTCCC
CAATGTCAAGCACTTCCGGAATCGGGAGCGCGGCCGATGCAAAGTGCCGATAAACATAACGATCTTTGTA
GAAACCATCGGCGCAGCTATTTACCCGCAGGACATATCCACGCCCTCCTACATCGAAGCTGAAAGCACGA
GATTCTTCGCCCTCCGAGAGCTGCATCAGGTCGGAGACGCTGTCGAACTTTTCGATCAGAAACTTCTCGA
CAGACGTCGCGGTGAGTTCAGGCTTTTTCATATCGGGGTCGTCCTCTCCAAATGAAATGAACTTCCTTAT
ATAGAGGAAGGGTCTTGCGAAGGATAGTGGGATTGTGCGTCATCCCTTACGTCAGTGGAGATATCACATC
AATCCACTTGCTTTGAAGACGTGGTTGGAACGTCTTCTTTTTCCACGATGCTCCTCGTGGGTGGGGGTCC
ATCTTTGGGACCACTGTCGGCAGAGGCATCTTGAACGATAGCCTTTCCTTTATCGCAATGATGGCATTTG
TAGGTGCCACCTTCCTTTTCTACTGTCCTTTTGATGAAGTGACAGATAGCTGGGCAATGGAATCCGAGGA
GGTTTCCCGATATTACCCTTTGTTGAAAAGTCTCAATAGCCCTTTGGTCTTCTGAGACTGTATCTTTGAT
ATTCTTGGAGTAGACGAGAGTGTCGTGCTCCACCATGTTGACGGATCTCTAGGACGCGTCGACGCGTCGA
CGCGTCGACGCGTCGACGCGTCCTAGAAGCTAATTCACTGGCCGTCGTTTTACAACGTCGTGACTGGGAA
AACCCTGGCGTTACCCAACTTAATCGCCTTGCAGCACATCCCCCTTTCGCCAGCTGGCGTAATAGCGAAG
AGGCCCGCACCGATCGCCCTTCCCAACAGTTGCGCAGCCTGAATG
[44 nt withheld, positions 8866-8909]
C
[141 nt withheld, positions 8911-9051]
CCTTTGACGTTGGAGTCCACGTTCTTT
[37 nt withheld, positions 9079-9115]
ACCCTATCTCGGGCTATTCTTTTGATTTATAAGGGATTTTGCCGATTTCGGAACCACCATCAAACAGGAT
TTTCGCCTGCTGGGGCAAACCAGCGTGGACCGCTTGCTGCAACTCTCTCAGGGCCAGGCGGTGAAGGGCA
ATCAGCTGTTGCCCGTCTCACTGGTGAAAAGAAAAACCACCCCAGTACATTAAAAACGTCCGCAATGTGT
TATTAAGTTGTCTAAGCGTCAATTTGTTTACACCACAATATATCCTGCCACCAGCCAGCCAACAGCTCCC
CGACCGGCAGCTCGGCACAAAATCACCACTCGATACAGGCAGCCCATCAGTCCGGGACGGCGTCAGCGGG
AGAGCCGTTGTAAGGCGGCAGACTTTGCTCATGTTACCGATGCTATTCGGAAGAACGGCAACTAAGCTGC
CGGGTTTGAAACACGGATGATCTCGCGGAGGGTAGCATGTTGATTGTAACGATGACAGAGCGTTGCTGCC
TGTGATCAAATATCATCTCCCTCGCAGAGATCCGAATTATCAGCCTTCTTATTCATTTCTCGCTTAACCG
TGACAGGCTGTCGATCTTGAGAACTATGCCGACATAATAGGAAATCGCTGGATAAAGCCGCTGAGGAAGC
TGAGTGGCGCTATTTCTTTAGAAGTGAACGTTGACGATATCAACTCCCCTATCCATTGCTCACCGAATGG
TACAGGTCGGGGACCCGAAGTTCCGACTGTCGGCCTGATGCATCCCCGGCTGATCGACCCCAGATCTGGG
GCTGAGAAAGCCCAGTAAGGAAACAACTGTAGGTTCGAGTCGCGAGATCCCCCGGAACCAAAGGAAGTAG
GTTAAACCCGCTCCGATCAGGCCGAGCCACGCCAGGCCGAGAACATTGGTTCCTGTAGGCATCGGGATTG
GCGGATCAAACACTAAAGCTACTGGAACGAGCAGAAGTCCTCCGGCCGCCAGTTGCCAGGCGGTAAAGGT
GAGCAGAGGCACGGGAGGTTGCCACTTGCGGGTCAGCACGGTTCCGAACGCCATGGAAACCGCCCCCGCC
AGGCCCGCTGCGACGCCGACAGGATCTAGCGCTGCGTTTGGTGTCAACACCAACAGCGCCACGCCCGCAG
TTCCGCAAATAGCCCCCAGGACCGCCATCAATCGTATCGGGCTACCTAGCAGAGCGGCAGAGATGAACAC
GACCATCAGCGGCTGCACAGCGCCTACCGTCGCCGCGACCCCGCCCGGCAGGCGGTAGACCGAAATAAAC
AACAAGCTCCAGAATAGCGAAATATTAAGTGCGCCGAGGATGAAGATGCGCATCCACCAGATTCCCGTTG
GAATCTGTCGGACGATCATCACGAGCAATAAACCCGCCGGCAACGCCCGCAGCAGCATACCGGCGACCCC
TCGGCCTCGCTGTTCGGGCTCCACGAAAACGCCGGACAGATGCGCCTTGTGAGCGTCCTTGGGGCCGTCC
TCCTGTTTGAAGACCGACAGCCCAATGATCTCGCCGTCGATGTAGGCGCCGAATGCCACGGCATCTCGCA
ACCGTTCAGCGAACGCCTCCATGGGCTTTTTCTCCTCGTGCTCGTAAACGGACCCGAACATCTCTGGAGC
TTTCTTCAGGGCCGACAATCGGATCTCGCGGAAATCCTGCACGTCGGCCGCTCCAAGCCGTCGAATCTGA
GCCTTAATCACAATTGTCAATTTTAATCCTCTGTTTATCGGCAGTTCGTAGAGCGCGCCGTGCGTCCCGA
GCGATACTGAGCGAAGCAAGTGCGTCGAGCAGTGCCCGCTTGTTCCTGAAATGCCAGTAAAGCGCTGGCT
GCTGAACCCCCAGCCGGAACTGACCCCACAAGGCCCTAGCGTTTGCAATGCACCAGGTCATCATTGACCC
AGGCGTGTTCCACCAGGCCGCTGCCTCGCAACTCTTCGCAGGCTTCGCCGACCTGCTCGCGCCACTTCTT
CACGCGGGTGGAATCCGATCCGCACATGAGGCGGAAGGTTTCCAGCTTGAGCGGGTACGGCTCCCGGTGC
GAGCTGAAATAGTCGAACATCCGTCGGGCCGTCGGCGACAGCTTGCGGTACTTCTCCCATATGAATTTCG
TGTAGTGGTCGCCAGCAAACAGCACGACGATTTCCTCGTCGATCAGGACCTGGCAACGGGACGTTTTCTT
GCCACGGTCCAGGACGCGGAAGCGGTGCAGCAGCGACACCGATTCCAGGTGCCCAACGCGGTCGGACGTG
AAGCCCATCGCCGTCGCCTGTAGGCGCGACAGGCATTCCTCGGCCTTCGTGTAATACCGGCCATTGATCG
ACCAGCCCAGGTCCTGGCAAAGCTCGTAGAACGTGAAGGTGATCGGCTCGCCGATAGGGGTGCGCTTCGC
GTACTCCAACACCTGCTGCCACACCAGTTCGTCATCGTCGGCCCGCAGCTCGACGCCGGTGTAGGTGATC
TTCACGTCCTTGTTGACGTGGAAAATGACCTTGTTTTGCAGCGCCTCGCGCGGGATTTTCTTGTTGCGCG
TGGTGAACAGGGCAGAGCGGGCCGTGTCGTTTGGCATCGCTCGCATCGTGTCCGGCCACGGCGCAATATC
GAACAAGGAAAGCTGCATTTCCTTGATCTGCTGCTTCGTGTGTTTCAGCAACGCGGCCTGCTTGGCCTCG
CTGACCTGTTTTGCCAGGTCCTCGCCGGCGGTTTTTCGCTTCTTGGTCGTCATAGTTCCTCGCGTGTCGA
TGGTCATCGACTTCGCCAAACCTGCCGCCTCCTGTTCGAGACGACGCGAACGCTCCACGGCGGCCGATGG
CGCGGGCAGGGCAGGGGGAGCCAGTTGCACGCTGTCGCGCTCGATCTTGGCCGTAGCTTGCTGGACCATC
GAGCCGACGGACTGGAAGGTTTCGCGGGGCGCACGCATGACGGTGCGGCTTGCGATGGTTTCGGCATCCT
CGGCGGAAAACCCCGCGTCGATCAGTTCTTGCCTGTATGCCTTCCGGTCAAACGTCCGATTCATTCACCC
TCCTTGCGGGATTGCCCCGACTCACGCCGGGGCAATGTGCCCTTATTCCTGATTTGACCCGCCTGGTGCC
TTGGTGTCCAGATAATCCACCTTATCGGCAATGAAGTCGGTCCCGTAGACCGTCTGGCCGTCCTTCTCGT
ACTTGGTATTCCGAATCTTGCCCTGCACGAATACCAGCGACCCCTTGCCCAAATACTTGCCGTGGGCCTC
GGCCTGAGAGCCAAAACACTTGATGCGGAAGAAGTCGGTGCGCTCCTGCTTGTCGCCGGCATCGTTGCGC
CACATCTAGGTACTAAAACAATTCATCCAGTAAAATATAATATTTTATTTTCTCCCAATCAGGCTTGATC
CCCAGTAAGTCAAAAAATAGCTCGACATACTGTTCTTCCCCGATATCCTCCCTGATCGACCGGACGCAGA
AGGCAATGTCATACCACTTGTCCGCCCTGCCGCTTCTCCCAAGATCAATAAAGCCACTTACTTTGCCATC
TTTCACAAAGATGTTGCTGTCTCCCAGGTCGCCGTGGGAAAAGACAAGTTCCTCTTCGGGCTTTTCCGTC
TTTAAAAAATCATACAGCTCGCGCGGATCTTTAAATGGAGTGTCTTCTTCCCAGTTTTCGCAATCCACAT
CGGCCAGATCGTTATTCAGTAAGTAATCCAATTCGGCTAAGCGGCTGTCTAAGCTATTCGTATAGGGACA
ATCCGATATGTCGATGGAGTGAAAGAGCCTGATGCACTCCGCATACAGCTCGATAATCTTTTCAGGGCTT
TGTTCATCTTCATACTCTTCCGAGCAAAGGACGCCATCGGCCTCACTCATGAGCAGATTGCTCCAGCCAT
CATGCCGTTCAAAGTGCAGGACCTTTGGAACAGGCAGCTTTCCTTCCAGCCATAGCATCATGTCCTTTTC
CCGTTCCACATCATAGGTGGTCCCTTTATACCGGCTGTCCGTCATTTTTAAATATAGGTTTTCATTTTCT
CCCACCAGCTTATATACCTTAGCAGGAGACATTCCTTCCGTATCTTTTACGCAGCGGTATTTTTCGATCA
GTTTTTTCAATTCCGGTGATATTCTCATTTTAGCCATTTATTATTTCCTTCCTCTTTTCTACAGTATTTA
AAGATACCCCAAGAAGCTAATTATAACAAGACGAACTCCAATTCACTGTTCCTTGCATTCTAAAACCTTA
AATACCAGAAAACAGCTTTTTCAAAGTTGTTTTCAAAGTTGGCGTATAACATAGTATCGACGGAGCCGAT
TTTGAAACCACAATTATGGGTGATGCTGCCAACTTACTGATTTAGTGTATGATGGTGTTTTTGAGGTGCT
CCAGTGGCTTCTGTTTCTATCAGCTGTCCCTCCTGTTCAGCTACTGACGGGGTGGTGCGTAACGGCAAAA
GCACCGCCGGACATCAGCGCTATCTCTGCTCTCACTGCCGTAAAACATGGCAACTGCAGTTCACTTACAC
CGCTTCTCAACCCGGTACGCACCAGAAAATCATTGATATGGCCATGAATGGCGTTGGATGCCGGGCAACA
GCCCGCATTATGGGCGTTGGCCTCAACACGATTTTACGTCACTTAAAAAACTCAGGCCGCAGTCGGTAAC
CTCGCGCATACAGCCGGGCAGTGACGTCATCGTCTGCGCGGAAATGGACGAACAGTGGGGCTATGTCGGG
GCTAAATCGCGCCAGCGCTGGCTGTTTTACGCGTATGACAGTCTCCGGAAGACGGTTGTTGCGCACGTAT
TCGGTGAACGCACTATGGCGACGCTGGGGCGTCTTATGAGCCTGCTGTCACCCTTTGACGTGGTGATATG
GATGACGGATGGCTGGCCGCTGTATGAATCCCGCCTGAAGGGAAAGCTGCACGTAATCAGCAAGCGATAT
ACGCAGCGAATTGAGCGGCATAACCTGAATCTGAGGCAGCACCTGGCACGGCTGGGACGGAAGTCGCTGT
CGTTCTCAAAATCGGTGGAGCTGCATGACAAAGTCATCGGGCATTATCTGAACATAAAACACTATCAATA
AGTTGGAGTCATTACCCAATTATGATAGAATTTACAAGCTATAAGGTTATTGTCCTGGGTTTCAAGCATT
AGTCCATGCAAGTTTTTATGCTTTGCCCATTCTATAGATATATTGATAAGCGCGCTGCCTATGCCTTGCC
CCCTGAAATCCTTACATACGGCGATATCTTCTATATAAAAGATATATTATCTTATCAGTATTGTCAATAT
ATTCAAGGCAATCTGCCTCCTCATCCTCTTCATCCTCTTCGTCTTGGTAGCTTTTTAAATATGGCGCTTC
ATAGAGTAATTCTGTAAAGGTCCAATTCTCGTTTTCATACCTCGGTATAATCTTACCTATCACCTCAAAT
GGTTCGCTGGGTTTATCGCACCCCCGAACACGAGCACGGCACCCGCGACCACTATGCCAAGAATGCCCAA
GGTAAAAATTGCCGGCCCCGCCATGAAGTCCGTGAATGCCCCGACGGCCGAAGTGAAGGGCAGGCCGCCA
CCCAGGCCGCCGCCCTCACTGCCCGGCACCTGGTCGCTGAATGTCGATGCCAGCACCTGCGGCACGTCAA
TGCTTCCGGGCGTCGCGCTCGGGCTGATCGCCCATCCCGTTACTGCCCCGATCCCGGCAATGGCAAGGAC
TGCCAGCGCTGCCATTTTTGGGGTGAGGCCGTTCGCGGCCGAGGGGCGCAGCCCCTGGGGGGATGGGAGG
CCCGCGTTAGCGGGCCGGGAGGGTTCGAGAAGGGGGGGCACCCCCCTTCGGCGTGCGCGGTCACGCGCAC
AGGGCGCAGCCCTGGTTAAAAACAAGGTTTATAAATATTGGTTTAAAAGCAGGTTAAAAGACAGGTTAGC
GGTGGCCGAAAAACGGGCGGAAACCCTTGCAAATGCTGGATTTTCTGCCTGTGGACAGCCCCTCAAATGT
CAATAGGTGCGCCCCTCATCTGTCAGCACTCTGCCCCTCAAGTGTCAAGGATCGCGCCCCTCATCTGTCA
GTAGTCGCGCCCCTCAAGTGTCAATACCGCAGGGCACTTATCCCCAGGCTTGTCCACATCATCTGTGGGA
AACTCGCGTAAAATCAGGCGTTTTCGCCGATTTGCGAGGCTGGCCAGCTCCACGTCGCCGGCCGAAATCG
AGCCTGCCCCTCATCTGTCAACGCCGCGCCGGGTGAGTCGGCCCCTCAAGTGTCAACGTCCGCCCCTCAT
CTGTCAGTGAGGGCCAAGTTTTCCGCGAGGTATCCACAACGCCGGCGGCCGCGGTGTCTCGCACACGGCT
TCGACGGCGTTTCTGGCGCGTTTGCAGGGCCATAGACGGCCGCCAGCCCAGCGGCGAGGGCAACCAGCCC
GGTGAGCGTCGGAAAGGCGC
Features (pLannotate 1.2.2; 36 found; start..end, strand, type, name):
      3..89      -  CDS            traI (fragment): TRAI6_ECOLX - Experimental evidence at protein level: Swiss-Prot protein existence level 1. The initiation process of transfer DNA synthesis requires the interaction of at least three plasmid-specific components (TraH, I, and J) at the transfer origin resulting in the assembly of a specialised nucleoprotein complex - the relaxosome. Site- and strand-specific cleavage at the transfer origin is dependent on TraI and TraJ. From Escherichia coli.
    127..498     -  CDS            traJ: oriT-recognizing protein; traJ
    531..640     -  oriT           oriT: incP origin of transfer
    772..962     +  rep_origin     ori (fragment): high-copy-number ColE1/pMB1/pBR322/pUC origin of replication
   1321..1971    -  CDS            TetR: tetracycline resistance regulatory protein; tetR
   2077..2326    +  CDS            TcR (fragment): tetracycline efflux protein; tetA; confers resistance to tetracycline
   2436..2460    -  misc_feature   RB T-DNA repeat: right border repeat from nopaline C58 T-DNA
   2490..2508    +  misc_feature   MCS (fragment): pUC18/19 multiple cloning site
   2559..2904    +  promoter       CaMV 35S promoter: strong constitutive promoter from cauliflower mosaic virus
   2856..2902    +  promoter       minimal CaMV 35S promoter: minimal 35S promoter from cauliflower mosaic virus
   2914..2932    -  misc_feature   MCS (fragment): pUC18/19 multiple cloning site
   2943..3458    +  CDS            P19_TBSVC: Experimental evidence at protein level: Swiss-Prot protein existence level 1. Acts as a suppressor of RNA-mediated gene silencing, also known as post-transcriptional gene silencing (PTGS), a mechanism of plant viral defense that limits the accumulation of viral RNAs. Binds to short interfering RNAs (siRNAs) with high affinity. Acts as a molecular caliper to specifically select siRNAs based on the length of the duplex region of the RNA (By similarity). From Tomato bushy stunt virus (strain Cherry) (TBSV).
   3531..3707    +  polyA_signal   CaMV poly(A) signal: cauliflower mosaic virus polyadenylation signal
   4210..4551    +  promoter       CaMV 35S promoter: strong constitutive promoter from cauliflower mosaic virus
   4562..4586    +  protein_bind   attB1: mutant version of attB; recombination site for the Gateway® BP reaction BP Clonase™
   4640..5320    +  CDS            HSFA2 (fragment): HSFA2_ARATH - Also known as HSF04. Experimental evidence at protein level: Swiss-Prot protein existence level 1. Transcriptional activator that specifically binds DNA sequence 5'-AGAAnnTTCT-3' known as heat shock promoter elements (HSE). Involved in heat stress responses. Seems to be involved in other environmental stress responses. Activates ascorbate peroxidase 2 (APX2) in addition to several heat shock protein (HSPs). From Arabidopsis thaliana (Mouse-ear cress).
   5619..5643    -  protein_bind   attB2: mutant version of attB; recombination site for the Gateway® BP reaction BP Clonase™
   5672..5761    +  CDS            3xHA: three tandem HA epitope tags
   5795..6047    +  terminator     NOS terminator: nopaline synthase terminator and poly(A) signal
   6476..6728    -  terminator     NOS terminator: nopaline synthase terminator and poly(A) signal
   6752..7180    -  CDS            nos (fragment): DHNO_AGRT7 - Protein inferred from homology: Swiss-Prot protein existence level 3. From Agrobacterium tumefaciens (strain T37).
   7196..8221    -  CDS            HygR: aminoglycoside phosphotransferase from E. coli; aph(4)-Ia; confers resistance to hygromycin
   8231..8575    -  promoter       CaMV 35S promoter: strong constitutive promoter from cauliflower mosaic virus
   8232..8278    -  promoter       minimal CaMV 35S promoter: minimal 35S promoter from cauliflower mosaic virus
   8713..8868    +  CDS            lacZα (fragment) (sequence partly withheld): LacZα fragment of β-galactosidase; lacZ fragment
   8866..9166    +  rep_origin     M13 ori (fragment) (sequence partly withheld): M13 bacteriophage origin of replication; arrow indicates direction of (+) strand synthesis
   9167..9297    +  CDS            lacI (fragment): lac repressor; lacI; The lac repressor binds to the lac operator to inhibit transcription in E. coli. This inhibition can be relieved by adding lactose or isopropyl-β-D-thiogalactopyranoside (IPTG).
   9351..9375    -  misc_feature   LB T-DNA repeat: left border repeat from nopaline C58 T-DNA
  10832..10951   -  CDS            tetR (fragment): TETR1_ECOLX - Experimental evidence at protein level: Swiss-Prot protein existence level 1. TetR is the repressor of the tetracycline resistance element; its N-terminal region forms a helix-turn-helix structure and binds DNA. Binding of tetracycline to TetR reduces the repressor affinity for the tetracycline resistance gene (tetA) promoter operator sites. From Escherichia coli.
  10971..12119   -  CDS            trfA: trans-acting replication protein that binds to and activates oriV
  12418..13212   -  CDS            KanR: aminoglycoside phosphotransferase; aphA-3; confers resistance to kanamycin
  13404..14171   +  mobile_element IS1: prokaryotic transposable element IS1
  14180..14329   -  CDS            satA (fragment): STA_BACSU - Also known as yyaR. Experimental evidence at protein level: Swiss-Prot protein existence level 1. Involved in resistance to streptothricin, a broad-spectrum antibiotic produced by streptomycetes. Detoxifies streptothricin via acetylation of the beta amino group of the first beta-lysyl moiety of streptothricin. From Bacillus subtilis (strain 168).
  14328..14522   -  CDS            satA (fragment): STA_BACSU - Also known as yyaR. Experimental evidence at protein level: Swiss-Prot protein existence level 1. Involved in resistance to streptothricin, a broad-spectrum antibiotic produced by streptomycetes. Detoxifies streptothricin via acetylation of the beta amino group of the first beta-lysyl moiety of streptothricin. From Bacillus subtilis (strain 168).
  14525..14800   -  CDS            klaC (fragment): KLAC_ECOLX - Also known as telB. Protein predicted: Swiss-Prot protein existence level 4. Belongs to the kla operon, which is associated with cryptic tellurite resistance, and IncW plasmid fertility inhibition. From Escherichia coli.
  14864..15495   -  rep_origin     oriV: incP origin of replication
