[The description below was written by a language model from this plasmid's Addgene catalogue record and pLannotate feature annotations shown in this document.]
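Description:
pGWB14-LYX108 is a plant binary expression vector built on the pGWB14 backbone, intended for Agrobacterium-mediated transient or stable expression of a Nicotiana benthamiana transcription factor (gene model Niben101Scf01609g00003.1) carrying a C-terminal HA tag. The backbone is a low-copy, broad-host-range IncP-type replicon: the annotated oriV and its trans-acting activator trfA support replication in both E. coli and Agrobacterium, while oriT and traJ allow conjugal mobilisation. Bacterial selection is by kanamycin (KanR, aphA-3). The remaining backbone annotations (partial tetR/tetA, IS1, satA, klaC, a ColE1 ori fragment) appear to be remnants of the parental plasmid rather than functional parts.

Between the nopaline-type right and left T-DNA borders the feature table shows three cassettes. The main one is a CaMV 35S promoter driving the insert, which is flanked by attB1 and attB2 Gateway sites and followed in frame by a 3xHA tag and the NOS terminator. The annotation tool matches part of the coding region to Arabidopsis HSFA2, suggesting that the insert is a heat shock factor family member, although the record itself only calls it a transcription factor. The record lists Gibson assembly as the cloning method despite the attB sites. A second 35S promoter drives the tomato bushy stunt virus P19 silencing suppressor with a CaMV poly(A) signal. This element is not mentioned in the catalogue fields, but it would be expected to boost expression in leaf infiltration by blocking post-transcriptional gene silencing. The third cassette, in reverse orientation, is 35S-driven HygR with a NOS terminator, providing hygromycin selection of stably transformed plants. The HA tag permits detection or immunoprecipitation of the expressed factor.
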