Addgene plasmid #126326: pGWB14-LYX108
Purpose: With a Nicotiana benthamiana transcription factor in PGWB14 backbone, for Agrobacterium mediated transient or stable expression corresponding transcription factor fused with a C-terminal HA tag.
Depositing lab: Silin Zhong. Depositing organization: Chinese University of Hong Kong.
Backbone
  Vector backbone: pGWB14
  Vector type: Plant Expression
  Selectable markers: Hygromycin
Growth in bacteria
  Bacterial resistance: Kanamycin, 50 μg/mL
  Growth temperature: 37°C
  Growth strain: DH5alpha
  Copy number: Low Copy
Gene/Insert
  Gene/Insert name: Niben101Scf01609g00003.1
  Species: Nicotiana benthamiana
  Promoter: CaMV 35S
  Tag / fusion protein: HA (C terminal on insert)
  Cloning method: Gibson Cloning
Terms and licenses: Academic/Nonprofit Terms; Industry Terms: Not Available to Industry
How to cite: pGWB14-LYX108 was a gift from Silin Zhong (Addgene plasmid # 126326 ; http://n2t.net/addgene:126326 ; RRID:Addgene_126326)
